Addgene plasmid #84135: pFGC5941-PacI-ath-STTM417
Purpose: target miRNA417 for destruction in Arabidopsis thaliana
Depositing lab: Guiliang Tang. Depositing organization: Michigan Technological University. Publication: Construction of short tandem target mimic (STTM) to block the functions of plant and animal microRNAs. Tang G, Yan J, Gu Y, Qiao M, Fan R, Mao Y, Tang X. Methods. 2012 Oct;58(2):118-25. doi: 10.1016/j.ymeth.2012.10.006. Epub 2012 Oct 23. PubMed 23098881.
Backbone
  Vector backbone: pFGC5941-PacI
  Backbone manufacturer: Guiliang Tang (Addgene plasmid # 44182)
  Backbone size w/o insert (bp): 8608
  Vector type: Plant Expression
  Selectable markers: Basta
Growth in bacteria
  Bacterial resistance: Chloramphenicol and Kanamycin, 25 & 50 μg/mL
  Growth temperature: 37°C
  Growth strain: DH5alpha
  Copy number: High Copy
Gene/Insert
  Gene/Insert name: STTM417
  Species: A. thaliana (mustard weed)
  Insert size (bp): 2846
  Promoter: 2x35S
  Cloning method: Restriction Enzyme; 5′ cloning site PacI (not destroyed); 3′ cloning site PacI (not destroyed)
  Sequencing primers: 5′ CACTATCCTTCGCAAGACCCTTCC; 3′ CAACACATGAGCGAAACCCTATAA
Terms and licenses: Academic/Nonprofit Terms; Industry Terms: Not Available to Industry
Depositor comments: The insert within this plasmid contains a 2x35S promoter, STTM, T35S and CmR. The STTM sequence in the plasmid contains discrepancies compared to the reference sequence. According to the depositing lab, these mutations should not affect plasmid function.
How to cite: pFGC5941-PacI-ath-STTM417 was a gift from Guiliang Tang (Addgene plasmid # 84135 ; http://n2t.net/addgene:84135 ; RRID:Addgene_84135)
