[The description below was written by a language model from this plasmid's Addgene catalogue record and pLannotate feature annotations shown in this document.]
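Description:
pFGC5941-PacI-ath-STTM417 is a binary T-DNA plant expression vector built on the pFGC5941-PacI backbone and designed to knock down miR417 in Arabidopsis thaliana. Outside the T-DNA borders it carries the pVS1 replication module (oriV, RepA and the StaA stability protein), which supports maintenance in Agrobacterium, together with a ColE1/pBR322-type origin and bom site for propagation in E. coli and a kanamycin resistance gene. A second bacterial marker, chloramphenicol acetyltransferase, lies within the insert, so the plasmid is selected on both kanamycin and chloramphenicol.

The payload is a roughly 2.8 kb cassette cloned into a PacI site that is retained at both ends. According to the depositor it comprises a 2x35S promoter, the short tandem target mimic (STTM), a 35S terminator and CmR. The annotation agrees with this: a partial CaMV 35S copy at the end of the circular record runs into a full 35S promoter at its start, followed by an unannotated interval where the STTM presumably sits, then the CaMV poly(A) signal and the CmR gene. An STTM transcript is a non-coding RNA carrying two imperfect miRNA binding sites joined by a spacer. It sequesters the target miRNA and triggers its degradation, which relieves repression of that miRNA's natural targets.

Also between the left and right nopaline-type border repeats is a bar gene under the mannopine synthase promoter and terminator, giving Basta (phosphinothricin) resistance for selecting transformed plants, and an OCS terminator remaining from the backbone. The depositor notes that the STTM sequence differs from the reference at some positions but says these changes should not affect function. The construct is used for loss-of-function studies of miR417.
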