Features (pLannotate 1.2.2; 27 found; start..end, strand, type, name):
      1..346     +  promoter       CaMV 35S promoter: strong constitutive promoter from cauliflower mosaic virus
    298..344     +  promoter       minimal CaMV 35S promoter: minimal 35S promoter from cauliflower mosaic virus
    514..690     +  polyA_signal   CaMV poly(A) signal: cauliflower mosaic virus polyadenylation signal
   1252..1270    -  promoter       SP6 promoter: promoter for bacteriophage SP6 RNA polymerase
   1335..1994    -  CDS            CmR: chloramphenicol acetyltransferase; cat; confers resistance to chloramphenicol
   1995..2031    -  promoter       cat promoter (fragment): promoter of the E. coli cat gene encoding chloramphenicol acetyltransferase
   2031..2059    -  promoter       tet promoter: E. coli promoter for tetracycline efflux protein gene
   2121..2286    -  rep_origin     ori (fragment): high-copy-number ColE1/pMB1/pBR322/pUC origin of replication
   2322..3029    +  terminator     OCS terminator: octopine synthase terminator
   3030..3050    +  misc_feature   MCS (fragment): pUC18/19 multiple cloning site
   3053..3207    +  CDS            lacZα (fragment): LacZα fragment of β-galactosidase; lacZ fragment
   3273..3297    +  misc_feature   RB T-DNA repeat: right border repeat from nopaline C58 T-DNA
   3637..4038    +  CDS            Y4CG_SINFN (fragment): Protein inferred from homology: Swiss-Prot protein existence level 3. From Sinorhizobium fredii (strain NBRC 101917 / NGR234).
   4598..5227    +  CDS            pVS1 StaA: stability protein from the Pseudomonas plasmid pVS1 (Heeb et al., 2000)
   5656..6729    +  CDS            pVS1 RepA: replication protein from the Pseudomonas plasmid pVS1 (Heeb et al., 2000)
   6795..6989    +  rep_origin     pVS1 oriV: origin of replication for the Pseudomonas plasmid pVS1 (Heeb et al., 2000)
   7192..7231    +  CDS            rop (fragment): Rop protein, which maintains plasmids at low copy number; rop
   7333..7473    +  misc_feature   bom: basis of mobility region from pBR322
   7659..8247    -  rep_origin     ori: high-copy-number ColE1/pMB1/pBR322/pUC origin of replication
   8334..9128    -  CDS            KanR: aminoglycoside phosphotransferase; aphA-3; confers resistance to kanamycin
   9553..9577    +  misc_feature   LB T-DNA repeat: left border repeat from nopaline C58 T-DNA
   9663..9915    -  terminator     MAS terminator: mannopine synthase terminator
   9928..10476   -  CDS            bar: PAT_STRHY - Experimental evidence at protein level: Swiss-Prot protein existence level 1. Inactivates phosphinothricin (PPT) by transfer of an acetyl group from acetyl CoA. Can also acetylate demethylphosphinothricin but not PTT or glutamate. This enzyme is an effector of phosphinothricin tripeptide (PTT or bialaphos) resistance. From Streptomyces hygroscopicus. Introduced by genetic manipulation and expressed in glufosinate-tolerant maize by Dekalb Genetics.
  10482..10862   -  promoter       MAS promoter: mannopine synthase promoter (Velten et al., 1984)
  10908..10949   -  rep_origin     ori (fragment): high-copy-number ColE1/pMB1/pBR322/pUC origin of replication
  11054..11072   +  promoter       T7 promoter: promoter for bacteriophage T7 RNA polymerase
  11141..11429   +  promoter       CaMV 35S promoter (fragment): strong constitutive promoter from cauliflower mosaic virus
>Addgene plasmid #84135 | pFGC5941-PacI-ath-STTM417 | addgene full sequence | sequence record 172581 | Addgene NGS Result
TGAGACTTTTCAACAAAGGGTAATTTCGGGAAACCTCCTCGGATTCCATTGCCCAGCTGTCTGTCACCTC
ATCGAAAGGACAGTAGAAAAGGAAGGTGGCTCCTACAAATGCCATCATTGCGATAAAGGAAAGGCTATCA
TTCAAGATGCCTCTGCCGACAGTGGTCCCAAAGATGGACCCCCACCCACGAGGAGCATCGTGGAAAAAGA
AGACGTTCCAACCACGTCTTCAAAGCAAGTGGATTGATGTGACATCTCCACTGACATAAGGGATGACGCA
CAACCCCACTATCCTTCGCAAGACCCTTCCTCTATATAAGGAAGTTCATTTCATTTGGAGAGGACAGCCC
AAGCTTTCGAACAAATTCGACACTACCTTCGTTGTTGTTGTTATGGTCTAATTTGCCATTTAAATATGGT
CTAAAGAAGAAGAATTCGAACAAATTCGACACTACCTTCGAATTCGGTACGCTGAAATCACCAGTCTCTC
TCTACAAATCTATCTCTCTCTATTTTCTCCATAAATAATGTGTGAGTAGTTTCCCGATAAGGGAAATTAG
GGTTCTTATAGGGTTTCGCTCATGTGTTGAGCATATAAGAAACCCTTAGTATGTATTTGTATTTGTAAAA
TACTTCTATCAATAAAACTTCTAATTCCTAAAACCAAAATCCAGTACTAAAATCCAGATCCCCTAAAGTC
CCTATAGATCTTTGTCGTGAATATAAACCAGACACGAGACGACTAGACCTGGAGCCCAGACGCCGTTCGA
AGCTAGAAGTACCGCTTAGGCAGGAGGCCGTTAGGGAAAAGATGCTAAGGCAGGGTTGGTTACGTTGACT
CCCCCGTAGGTTTGGTTTAAATATGATGAAGTGGACGGAAGGAAGGAGGAAGACAAGGAAGGATAAGGTT
GCAGGCCCTGCGCAAGGTAAGAAGATGGAAATTTGATAGAGGTACGCTACTATACTTATACTATACGCTA
AGGGAATGATTGTATTTATACCCTATACCCCCTAATAACCCCTTATCAATTTAAGAAATAATCCGCATAA
GCCCCCGCTTAAAAATTGGTATCAGAACCATGAATAGGTCTATGACCAAAACTCAAGAGGATAAAACCTC
ACCAAAATACGAAAGAGTCCTTAACTCTAAAGATAAAAGATCTTTCAAGATCAAAACTAGTTCCCTCACA
CCGGTGACGGGGATCGCATGCGACCTCTAGACCATCACATTGGAGCTTCAGCTGCTCGAGTTCTATAGTG
TCACCTAAATCGTATGTGTATGATACATAAGGTTATGTATTAATTGTAGCCGCGTTCTTACGTCGACGTA
CCAATTACGCCCCACCCTGTCACTCATCGCAGTACTGTTGTAATTCATTAAGCATTCTGCCGACATGGAA
GCCATCACAAACGGCATGATGAACCTGAATCGCCAGCGGCATCAGCACCTTGTCGCCTTGCGTATAATAT
TTGCCCATGGTGAAAACGGGGGCGAAGAAGTTGTCCATATTGGCCACGTTTAAATCAAAACTGGTGAAAT
TCACCCAGGGATTGGCTGAGACGAAAAACATATTCTCAATAAACCCTTTAGGGAAATAGGCCAGGTTTTC
ACCGTAACACGCCACATCTTGCGAATATATGTGTAGAAACTGCCGGAAATCGTCGTGGTATTCACTCCAG
AGCGATGAAAACGTTTCAGTTTGCTCATGGAAAACGGTGTAACAAGGGTGAACACTATCCCATATTACCA
GCTCACCGTCTTTCATTGCCATACGGAACTCCGGATGAGCATTCATCAGGCGGGCAAGAATGTGAATAAA
GGCCGGATAAAACTTGTGCTTATTTTTCTTTACGGTCTTTAAAAAGGCCGTAATATCCAGCTGAACGGTC
TGGTTATAGGTACATTGAGCAACTGACTGAAATGCCTCAAAATGTTCTCTACGATGCCATTGGGATATAT
CAACGGTGGTATATCCAGTGATTTCTTTCTCCATTTTAGCTTCCTTAGCTCCTGAAAATCTCGATAACTC
ATTAAAGCTTATCGATGATAAGCTGTCAAACATGAGAATTTAGCCCGCCTAATGAGCGGGCTTTTTGTTG
TGATCCGCGTTGCTGGCGTTTTTCCATAGGCTCCGCCCCCCTGACGAGCATCACAAAAATCGACGCTCAA
GTCAGAGGTGGCGAAACCCGACAGGACTATAAAGATACCAGGCGTTTCCCCCCTGGAAGCTCCCTCGTGC
GCTCTCCTGTTCCGACCCTGCCGCTTACCGGATACCTGTCCGCCTTCCCTTAATTAAGACCCGGGACTAG
TCCCTAGAGTCCTGCTTTAATGAGATATGCGAGACGCCTATGATCGCATGATATTTGCTTTCAATTCTGT
TGTGCACGTTGTAAAAAACCTGAGCATGTGTAGCTCAGATCCTTACCGCCGGTTTCGGTTCATTCTAATG
AATATATCACCCGTTACTATCGTATTTTTATGAATAATATTCTCCGTTCAATTTACTGATTGTACCCTAC
TACTTATATGTACAATATTAAAATGAAAACAATATATTGTGCTGAATAGGTTTATAGCGACATCTATGAT
AGAGCGCCACAATAACAAACAATTGCGTTTTATTATTACAAATCCAATTTTAAAAAAAGCGGCAGAACCG
GTCAAACCTAAAAGACTGATTACATAAATCTTATTCAAATTTCAAAAGTGCCCCAGGGGCTAGTATCTAC
GACACACCGAGCGGCGAACTAATAACGCTCACTGAAGGGAACTCCGGTTCCCCGCCGGCGCGCATGGGTG
AGATTCCTTGAAGTTGAGTATTGGCCGTCCGCTCTACCGAAAGTTACGGGCACCATTCAACCCGGTCCAG
CACGGCGGCCGGGTAACCGACTTGCTGCCCCGAGAATTATGCAGCATTTTTTTGGTGTATGTGGGCCCCA
AATGAAGTGCAGGTCAAACCTTGACAGTGACGACAAATCGTTGGGCGGGTCCAGGGCGAATTTTGCGACA
ACATGTCGAGGCTCAGCAGGACCTGCAGGCATGCAAGCTTGGCACTGGCCGTCGTTTTACAACGTCGTGA
CTGGGAAAACCCTGGCGTTACCCAACTTAATCGCCTTGCAGCACATCCCCCTTTCGCCAGCTGGCGTAAT
AGCGAAGAGGCCCGCACCGATCGCCCTTCCCAACAGTTGCGCAGCCTGAATGGCGAATGCTAGAGCAGCT
TGAGCTTGGATCAGATTGTCGTTTCCCGCCTTCAGTTTAAACTATCAGTGTTTGACAGGATATATTGGCG
GGTAAACCTAAGAGAAAAGAGCGTTTATTAGAATAATCGGATATTTAAAAGGGCGTGAAAAGGTTTATCC
GTTCGTCCATTTGTATGTGCATGCCAACCACAGGGTTCCCCTCGGGATCAAAGTACTTTGATCCAACCCC
TCCGCTGCTATAGTGCAGTCGGCTTCTGACGTTCAGTGCAGCCGTCTTCTGAAAACGACATGTCGCACAA
GTCCTAAGTTACGCGACAGGCTGCCGCCCTGCCCTTTTCCTGGCGTTTTCTTGTCGCGTGTTTTAGTCGC
ATAAAGTAGAATACTTGCGACTAGAACCGGAGACATTACGCCATGAACAAGAGCGCCGCCGCTGGCCTGC
TGGGCTATGCCCGCGTCAGCACCGACGACCAGGACTTGACCAACCAACGGGCCGAACTGCACGCGGCCGG
CTGCACCAAGCTGTTTTCCGAGAAGATCACCGGCACCAGGCGCGACCGCCCGGAGCTGGCCAGGATGCTT
GACCACCTACGCCCTGGCGACGTTGTGACAGTGACCAGGCTAGACCGCCTGGCCCGCAGCACCCGCGACC
TACTGGACATTGCCGAGCGCATCCAGGAGGCCGGCGCGGGCCTGCGTAGCCTGGCAGAGCCGTGGGCCGA
CACCACCACGCCGGCCGGCCGCATGGTGTTGACCGTGTTCGCCGGCATTGCCGAGTTCGAGCGTTCCCTA
ATCATCGACCGCACCCGGAGCGGGCGCGAGGCCGCCAAGGCCCGAGGCGTGAAGTTTGGCCCCCGCCCTA
CCCTCACCCCGGCACAGATCGCGCACGCCCGCGAGCTGATCGACCAGGAAGGCCGCACCGTGAAAGAGGC
GGCTGCACTGCTTGGCGTGCATCGCTCGACCCTGTACCGCGCACTTGAGCGCAGCGAGGAAGTGACGCCC
ACCGAGGCCAGGCGGCGCGGTGCCTTCCGTGAGGACGCATTGACCGAGGCCGACGCCCTGGCGGCCGCCG
AGAATGAACGCCAAGAGGAACAAGCATGAAACCGCACCAGGACGGCCAGGACGAACCGTTTTTCATTACC
GAAGAGATCGAGGCGGAGATGATCGCGGCCGGGTACGTGTTCGAGCCGCCCGCGCACGTCTCAACCGTGC
GGCTGCATGAAATCCTGGCCGGTTTGTCTGATGCCAAGCTGGCGGCCTGGCCGGCCAGCTTGGCCGCTGA
AGAAACCGAGCGCCGCCGTCTAAAAAGGTGATGTGTATTTGAGTAAAACAGCTTGCGTCATGCGGTCGCT
GCGTATATGATGCGATGAGTAAATAAACAAATACGCAAGGGGAACGCATGAAGGTTATCGCTGTACTTAA
CCAGAAAGGCGGGTCAGGCAAGACGACCATCGCAACCCATCTAGCCCGCGCCCTGCAACTCGCCGGGGCC
GATGTTCTGTTAGTCGATTCCGATCCCCAGGGCAGTGCCCGCGATTGGGCGGCCGTGCGGGAAGATCAAC
CGCTAACCGTTGTCGGCATCGACCGCCCGACGATTGACCGCGACGTGAAGGCCATCGGCCGGCGCGACTT
CGTAGTGATCGACGGAGCGCCCCAGGCGGCGGACTTGGCTGTGTCCGCGATCAAGGCAGCCGACTTCGTG
CTGATTCCGGTGCAGCCAAGCCCTTACGACATATGGGCCACCGCCGACCTGGTGGAGCTGGTTAAGCAGC
GCATTGAGGTCACGGATGGAAGGCTACAAGCGGCCTTTGTCGTGTCGCGGGCGATCAAAGGCACGCGCAT
CGGCGGTGAGGTTGCCGAGGCGCTGGCCGGGTACGAGCTGCCCATTCTTGAGTCCCGTATCACGCAGCGC
GTGAGCTACCCAGGCACTGCCGCCGCCGGCACAACCGTTCTTGAATCAGAACCCGAGGGCGACGCTGCCC
GCGAGGTCCAGGCGCTGGCCGCTGAAATTAAATCAAAACTCATTTGAGTTAATGAGGTAAAGAGAAAATG
AGCAAAAGCACAAACACGCTAAGTGCCGGCCGTCCGAGCGCACGCAGCAGCAAGGCTGCAACGTTGGCCA
GCCTGGCAGACACGCCAGCCATGAAGCGGGTCAACTTTCAGTTGCCGGCGGAGGATCACACCAAGCTGAA
GATGTACGCGGTACGCCAAGGCAAGACCATTACCGAGCTGCTATCTGAATACATCGCGCAGCTACCAGAG
TAAATGAGCAAATGAATAAATGAGTAGATGAATTTTAGCGGCTAAAGGAGGCGGCATGGAAAATCAAGAA
CAACCAGGCACCGACGCCGTGGAATGCCCCATGTGTGGAGGAACGGGCGGTTGGCCAGGCGTAAGCGGCT
GGGTTGCCTGCCGGCCCTGCAATGGCACTGGAACCCCCAAGCCCGAGGAATCGGCGTGAGCGGTCGCAAA
CCATCCGGCCCGGTACAAATCGGCGCGGCGCTGGGTGATGACCTGGTGGAGAAGTTGAAGGCCGCGCAGG
CCGCCCAGCGGCAACGCATCGAGGCAGAAGCACGCCCCGGTGAATCGTGGCAAGCGGCCGCTGATCGAAT
CCGCAAAGAATCCCGGCAACCGCCGGCAGCCGGTGCGCCGTCGATTAGGAAGCCGCCCAAGGGCGACGAG
CAACCAGATTTTTTCGTTCCGATGCTCTATGACGTGGGCACCCGCGATAGTCGCAGCATCATGGACGTGG
CCGTTTTCCGTCTGTCGAAGCGTGACCGACGAGCTGGCGAGGTGATCCGCTACGAGCTTCCAGACGGGCA
CGTAGAGGTTTCCGCAGGGCCGGCCGGCATGGCCAGTGTGTGGGATTACGACCTGGTACTGATGGCGGTT
TCCCATCTAACCGAATCCATGAACCGATACCGGGAAGGGAAGGGAGACAAGCCCGGCCGCGTGTTCCGTC
CACACGTTGCGGACGTACTCAAGTTCTGCCGGCGAGCCGATGGCGGAAAGCAGAAAGACGACCTGGTAGA
AACCTGCATTCGGTTAAACACCACGCACGTTGCCATGCAGCGTACGAAGAAGGCCAAGAACGGCCGCCTG
GTGACGGTATCCGAGGGTGAAGCCTTGATTAGCCGCTACAAGATCGTAAAGAGCGAAACCGGGCGGCCGG
AGTACATCGAGATCGAGCTAGCTGATTGGATGTACCGCGAGATCACAGAAGGCAAGAACCCGGACGTGCT
GACGGTTCACCCCGATTACTTTTTGATCGATCCCGGCATCGGCCGTTTTCTCTACCGCCTGGCACGCCGC
GCCGCAGGCAAGGCAGAAGCCAGATGGTTGTTCAAGACGATCTACGAACGCAGTGGCAGCGCCGGAGAGT
TCAAGAAGTTCTGTTTCACCGTGCGCAAGCTGATCGGGTCAAATGACCTGCCGGAGTACGATTTGAAGGA
GGAGGCGGGGCAGGCTGGCCCGATCCTAGTCATGCGCTACCGCAACCTGATCGAGGGCGAAGCATCCGCC
GGTTCCTAATGTACGGAGCAGATGCTAGGGCAAATTGCCCTAGCAGGGGAAAAAGGTCGAAAAGGTCTCT
TTCCTGTGGATAGCACGTACATTGGGAACCCAAAGCCGTACATTGGGAACCGGAACCCGTACATTGGGAA
CCCAAAGCCGTACATTGGGAACCGGTCACACATGTAAGTGACTGATATAAAAGAGAAAAAAGGCGATTTT
TCCGCCTAAAACTCTTTAAAACTTATTAAAACTCTTAAAACCCGCCTGGCCTGTGCATAACTGTCTGGCC
AGCGCACAGCCGAAGAGCTGCAAAAAGCGCCTACCCTTCGGTCGCTGCGCTCCCTACGCCCCGCCGCTTC
GCGTCGGCCTATCGCGGCCGCTGGCCGCTCAAAAATGGCTGGCCTACGGCCAGGCAATCTACCAGGGCGC
GGACAAGCCGCGCCGTCGCCACTCGACCGCCGGCGCCCACATCAAGGCACCCTGCCTCGCGCGTTTCGGT
GATGACGGTGAAAACCTCTGACACATGCAGCTCCCGGAGACGGTCACAGCTTGTCTGTAAGCGGATGCCG
GGAGCAGACAAGCCCGTCAGGGCGCGTCAGCGGGTGTTGGCGGGTGTCGGGGCGCAGCCATGACCCAGTC
ACGTAGCGATAGCGGAGTGTATACTGGCTTAACTATGCGGCATCAGAGCAGATTGTACTGAGAGTGCACC
ATATGCGGTGTGAAATACCGCACAGATGCGTAAGGAGAAAATACCGCATCAGGCGCTCTTCCGCTTCCTC
GCTCACTGACTCGCTGCGCTCGGTCGTTCGGCTGCGGCGAGCGGTATCAGCTCACTCAAAGGCGGTAATA
CGGTTATCCACAGAATCAGGGGATAACGCAGGAAAGAACATGTGAGCAAAAGGCCAGCAAAAGGCCAGGA
ACCGTAAAAAGGCCGCGTTGCTGGCGTTTTTCCATAGGCTCCGCCCCCCTGACGAGCATCACAAAAATCG
ACGCTCAAGTCAGAGGTGGCGAAACCCGACAGGACTATAAAGATACCAGGCGTTTCCCCCTGGAAGCTCC
CTCGTGCGCTCTCCTGTTCCGACCCTGCCGCTTACCGGATACCTGTCCGCCTTTCTCCCTTCGGGAAGCG
TGGCGCTTTCTCATAGCTCACGCTGTAGGTATCTCAGTTCGGTGTAGGTCGTTCGCTCCAAGCTGGGCTG
TGTGCACGAACCCCCCGTTCAGCCCGACCGCTGCGCCTTATCCGGTAACTATCGTCTTGAGTCCAACCCG
GTAAGACACGACTTATCGCCACTGGCAGCAGCCACTGGTAACAGGATTAGCAGAGCGAGGTATGTAGGCG
GTGCTACAGAGTTCTTGAAGTGGTGGCCTAACTACGGCTACACTAGAAGGACAGTATTTGGTATCTGCGC
TCTGCTGAAGCCAGTTACCTTCGGAAAAAGAGTTGGTAGCTCTTGATCCGGCAAACAAACCACCGCTGGT
AGCGGTGGTTTTTTTGTTTGCAAGCAGCAGATTACGCGCAGAAAAAAAGGATCTCAAGAAGATCCTTTGA
TCTTTTCTACGGGGTCTGACGCTCAGTGGAACGAAAACTCACGTTAAGGGATTTTGGTCATGCATTCTAG
GTACTAAAACAATTCATCCAGTAAAATATAATATTTTATTTTCTCCCAATCAGGCTTGATCCCCAGTAAG
TCAAAAAATAGCTCGACATACTGTTCTTCCCCGATATCCTCCCTGATCGACCGGACGCAGAAGGCAATGT
CATACCACTTGTCCGCCCTGCCGCTTCTCCCAAGATCAATAAAGCCACTTACTTTGCCATCTTTCACAAA
GATGTTGCTGTCTCCCAGGTCGCCGTGGGAAAAGACAAGTTCCTCTTCGGGCTTTTCCGTCTTTAAAAAA
TCATACAGCTCGCGCGGATCTTTAAATGGAGTGTCTTCTTCCCAGTTTTCGCAATCCACATCGGCCAGAT
CGTTATTCAGTAAGTAATCCAATTCGGCTAAGCGGCTGTCTAAGCTATTCGTATAGGGACAATCCGATAT
GTCGATGGAGTGAAAGAGCCTGATGCACTCCGCATACAGCTCGATAATCTTTTCAGGGCTTTGTTCATCT
TCATACTCTTCCGAGCAAAGGACGCCATCGGCCTCACTCATGAGCAGATTGCTCCAGCCATCATGCCGTT
CAAAGTGCAGGACCTTTGGAACAGGCAGCTTTCCTTCCAGCCATAGCATCATGTCCTTTTCCCGTTCCAC
ATCATAGGTGGTCCCTTTATACCGGCTGTCCGTCATTTTTAAATATAGGTTTTCATTTTCTCCCACCAGC
TTATATACCTTAGCAGGAGACATTCCTTCCGTATCTTTTACGCAGCGGTATTTTTCGATCAGTTTTTTCA
ATTCCGGTGATATTCTCATTTTAGCCATTTATTATTTCCTTCCTCTTTTCTACAGTATTTAAAGATACCC
CAAGAAGCTAATTATAACAAGACGAACTCCAATTCACTGTTCCTTGCATTCTAAAACCTTAAATACCAGA
AAACAGCTTTTTCAAAGTTGTTTTCAAAGTTGGCGTATAACATAGTATCGACGGAGCCGATTTTGAAACC
GCGGTGATCACAGGCAGCAACGCTCTGTCATCGTTACAATCAACATGCTACCCTCCGCGAGATCATCCGT
GTTTCAAACCCGGCAGCTTAGTTGCCGTTCTTCCGAATAGCATCGGTAACATGAGCAAAGTCTGCCGCCT
TACAACGGCTCTCCCGCTGACGCCGTCCCGGACTGATGGGCTGCCTGTATCGAGTGGTGATTTTGTGCCG
AGCTGCCGGTCGGGGAGCTGTTGGCTGGCTGGTGGCAGGATATATTGTGGTGTAAACAAATTGACGCTTA
GACAACTTAATAACACATTGCGGACGTTTTTAATGTACTGAATTAACGCCGAATTAATTCGAGCTCGGAT
CTGATAATTTATTTGAAAATTCATAAGAAAAGCAAACGTTACATGAATTGATGAAACAATACAAAGACAG
ATAAAGCCACGCACATTTAGGATATTGGCCGAGATTACTGAATATTGAGTAAGATCACGGAATTTCTGAC
AGGAGCATGTCTTCAATTCAGCCCAAATGGCAGTTGAAATACTCAAACCGCCCCATATGCAGGAGCGGAT
CATTCATTGTTTGTTTGGTTGCCTTTGCCAACATGGGAGTCCAAGATTCTGCAGTCAAATCTCGGTGACG
GGCAGGACCGGACGGGGCGGTACCGGCAGGCTGAAGTCCAGCTGCCAGAAACCCACGTCATGCCAGTTCC
CGTGCTTGAAGCCGGCCGCCCGCAGCATGCCGCGGGGGGCATATCCGAGCGCCTCGTGCATGCGCACGCT
CGGGTCGTTGGGCAGCCCGATGACAGCGACCACGCTCTTGAAGCCCTGTGCCTCCAGGGACTTCAGCAGG
TGGGTGTAGAGCGTGGAGCCCAGTCCCGTCCGCTGGTGGCGGGGGGAGACGTACACGGTCGACTCGGCCG
TCCAGTCGTAGGCGTTGCGTGCCTTCCAGGGGCCCGCGTAGGCGATGCCGGCGACCTCGCCGTCCACCTC
GGCGACGAGCCAGGGATAGCGCTCCCGCAGACGGACGAGGTCGTCCGTCCACTCCTGCGGTTCCTGCGGC
TCGGTACGGAAGTTGACCGTGCTTGTCTCGATGTAGTGGTTGACGATGGTGCAGACCGCCGGCATGTCCG
CCTCGGTGGCACGGCGGATGTCGGCCGGGCGTCGTTCTGGGCTCATCGATTCGATTTGGTGTATCGAGAT
TGGTTATGAAATTCAGATGCTAGTGTAATGTATTGGTAATTTGGGAAGATATAATAGGAAGCAAGGCTAT
TTATCCATTTCTGAAAAGGCGAAATGGCGTCACCGCGAGCGTCACGCGCATTCCGTTCTTGCTGTAAAGC
GTTGTTTGGTACACTTTTGACTAGCGAGGCTTGGCGTGTCAGCGTATCTATTCAAAAGTCGTTAATGGCT
GCGGATCAAGAAAAAGTTGGAATAGAAACAGAATACCCGCGAAATTCAGGCCCGGTTGCCATGTCCTACA
CGCCGAAATAAACGACCAAATTAGTAGAAAAATAAAAACTGACTCGGATACTTACGTCACGTCTTGCGCA
CTGATTTGAAAAATCTCAGAATTCATGGATCCTAGGTGAGTCTAGAGAGTTAATTAAGTTTGCAAGCAGC
AGATTACGCGCAGAAAAAAAGGATCTCAAGGAGATCCTTTGGATCGCAAAAAAAAAGCCCGCTCATTAGG
CGGGTTAAATTCCCGGGTACTGCAGCCGATTCATTAATGCAGGTTAACCTGGCTTATCGAAATTAATACG
ACTCACTATAGGGAGACCGGCAGATCTGATCCCTACTCCAAAAATGTCAAAGATACAGTCTCAGAAGACC
AAAGGGCTATTGAGACTTTTCAACAAAGGGTAATTTCGGGAAACCTCCTCGGATTCCATTGCCCAGCTAT
CTGTCACTTCATCGAAAGGACAGTGGAAAAGGAAGGTGGCTCCTACAAATGCCATCATTGCGATAAAGGA
AAGGCTATCATTCAAGATGCCTCTGCCGACAGTGGTCCCAAAGATGGACCCCCACCCACGAGGAGCATCG
TGGGAAAAGAAGACGTTCCAACCACGTCTTCAAAGCAAGTGGATTGATGTGACATCTCCACTGACGTAAG
GGATGACGCACAATCCCACCCCTACTCCAAAAATGTCAAAGATACTGTCTCAGAAGACCAAAGGGCTAT
