>Addgene plasmid #84135 | pFGC5941-PacI-ath-STTM417 | depositor partial sequence | sequence record 160691 | STTM
TCGAACAAATTCGACACTACCTTCGTTGTTGTTGTTATGGTCTAATTTAAATATGGTCTAAAGAAGAAGA
ATTCGAACAAATTCGACACTACCTTC
