>Addgene plasmid #84135 | pFGC5941-PacI-ath-STTM417 | addgene partial sequence | sequence record 166773 | pFGC-RCS-1 5'-AATAAAAACTGACTCGGA-3'
TCTCAGAATTCATGGATCCTAGGTGAGTCTAGAGAGTTAATTAAGTTTGCAAGCAGCAGATTACGCGCAG
AAAAAAAGGATCTCAAGGAGATCCTTTGGATCGCAAAAAAAAAGCCCGCTCATTAGGCGGGTTAAATTCC
CGGGTACTGCAGCCGATTCATTAATGCAGGTTAACCTGGCTTATCGAAATTAATACGACTCACTATAGGG
AGACCGGCAGATCTGATCCCTACTCCAAAAATGTCAAAGATACAGTCTCAGAAGACCAAAGGGCTATTGA
GACTTTTCAACAAAGGGTAATTTCGGGAAACCTCCTCGGATTCCATTGCCCAGCTATCTGTCACTTCATC
GAAAGGACAGTGGAAAAGGAAGGTGGCTCCTACAAATGCCATCATTGCGATAAAGGAAAGGCTATCATTC
AAGACGCCTCTGCCGACAGTGGTCCCAAAGATGGACCCCCACCCACGAGGAGCATCGTGGGAAAAGAAGA
CGTTCCAACCACGTCTTCAAAGCAAGTGGATTGATGTGACATCTCCACTGACGTAAGGGATGACGCACAA
TCCCACCCCTACTCCAAAAATGTCAAAGATACTGTCTCAGAAGACCAAAGGGCTATTGAGACTTTTCAAC
AAAGGGTAATTTCGGGAAACCTCCTCGGATTCCATTGCCCAGCTGTCTGTCACCTCATCGAAAGGACAGT
AGAAAAGGAAGGTGGCTCCTACAAATGCCATCATTGCGATAAAGGAAAGGCTATCATTCAAGATGCCTCT
GC
