>Addgene plasmid #84135 | pFGC5941-PacI-ath-STTM417 | addgene partial sequence | sequence record 166774 | M13-F20 5'-TGTAAAACGACGGCCAGT-3'
GCTGAGCCTCGACATGTTGTCGCAAAATTCGCCCTGGACCCGCCCAACGATTTGTCGTCACTGTCAAGGT
TTGACCTGCACTTCATTTGGGGCCCACATACACCAAAAAAATGCTGCATAATTCTCGGGGCAGCAAGTCG
GTTACCCGGCCGCCGTGCTGGACCGGGTTGAATGGTGCCCGTAACTTTCGGTAGAGCGGACGGCCAATAC
TCAACTTCAAGGAATCTCACCCATGCGCGCCGGCGGGGAACCGGAGTTCCCTTCAGTGAGCGTTATTAGT
TCGCCGCTCGGTGTGTCGTAGATACTAGCCCCTGGGGCACTTTTGAAATTTGAATAAGATTTATGTAATC
AGTCTTTTAGGTTTGACCGGTTCTGCCGCTTTTTTTAAAATTGGATTTGTAATAATAAAACGCAATTGTT
TGTTATTGTGGCGCTCTATCATAGATGTCGCTATAAACCTATTCAGCACAATATATTGTTTTCATTTTAA
TATTGTACATATAAGTAGTAGGGTACAATCAGTAAATTGAACGGAGAATATTATTCATAAAAATACGATA
GTAACGGGTGATATATTCATTAGAATGAACCGAAACCGGCGGTAAGGATCTGAGCTACACATGCTCAGGT
TTTTTACAACGTGCACAACAGAATTGAAAGCAAATATCATGCGATCATAGGCGTCTCGCATATCTCATTA
AAGCAGGACTCTAGGGACTAGTCCCGGGTCTTAAT
