>Addgene plasmid #84135 | pFGC5941-PacI-ath-STTM417 | addgene partial sequence | sequence record 167862 | T7 5'-TAATACGACTCACTATAGGG-3'
ACAGTCTCAGAAGACCAAAGGGCTATTGAGACTTTTCAACAAAGGGTAATTTCGGGAAACCTCCTCGGAT
TCCATTGCCCAGCTATCTGTCACTTCATCGAAAGGACAGTGGAAAAGGAAGGTGGCTCCTACAAATGCCA
TCATTGCGATAAAGGAAAGGCTATCATTCAAGATGCCTCTGCCGACAGTGGTCCCAAAGATGGACCCCCA
CCCACGAGGAGCATCGTGGGAAAAGAAGACGTTCCAACCACGTCTTCAAAGCAAGTGGATTGATGTGACA
TCTCCACTGACGTAAGGGATGACGCACAATCCCACCCCTACTCCAAAAATGTCAAAGATACTGTCTCAGA
AGACCAAAGGGCTATTGAGACTTTTCAACAAAGGGTAATTTCGGGAAACCTCCTCGGATTCCATTGCCCA
GCTGTCTGTCACCTCATCGAAAGGACAGTAGAAAAGGAAGGTGGCTCCTACAAATGCCATCATTGCGATA
AAGGAAAGGCTATCATTCAAGATGCCTCTGCCGACAGTGGTCCCAAAGATGGACCCCCACCCACGAGGAG
CATCGTGGAAAAAGAAGACGTTCCAACCACGTCTTCAAAGCAAGTGGATTGATGTGACATCTCCACTGAC
ATAAGGGATGACGCACAACCCCACTATCCTTCGCAAGACCCTTCCTCTATATAAGGAAGTTCATT
